Addgene plasmid #194146: pLenti6M SGLT1
Purpose: Expresses SGLT1 protein in mammalian cells
Depositing lab: Jun Liu. Depositing organization: Johns Hopkins University and School of Medicine.
Backbone
  Vector backbone: pLenti6M
  Vector type: Mammalian Expression, Lentiviral
Growth in bacteria
  Bacterial resistance: Ampicillin, 100 μg/mL
  Growth temperature: 30°C
  Growth strain: NEB Stable
  Copy number: High Copy
Gene/Insert
  Gene/Insert name: SLC5A1
  Species: H. sapiens (human)
  Entrez Gene: SLC5A1 (a.k.a. D22S675, NAGT, SGLT-1, SGLT1)
  Cloning method: Restriction Enzyme; 5′ cloning site unknown (unknown if destroyed); 3′ cloning site unknown (unknown if destroyed)
  Sequencing primers: 5′ unknown
Terms and licenses: Academic/Nonprofit Terms; Industry Terms: Not Available to Industry
How to cite: pLenti6M SGLT1 was a gift from Jun Liu (Addgene plasmid # 194146 ; http://n2t.net/addgene:194146 ; RRID:Addgene_194146)
