[The description below was written by a language model from this plasmid's Addgene catalogue record and pLannotate feature annotations shown in this document.]
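Description:
pLenti6M SGLT1 is a 9,045-nt lentiviral mammalian expression plasmid built on the pLenti6M backbone and carrying the human SLC5A1 gene, which encodes the sodium/glucose cotransporter SGLT1. It is maintained in E. coli through a high-copy ColE1/pUC-type origin and an ampicillin resistance gene (β-lactamase). An f1 origin and remnants of a pBluescript-style lac/T3/T7 region are also present.

The transfer cassette has the layout of a third-generation, self-inactivating HIV-1 vector. An RSV promoter fused to a truncated 5' LTR drives genomic RNA production in packaging cells. It is followed by the Ψ packaging signal with a gag fragment and by the Rev response element, which allows Rev-dependent nuclear export. The cassette ends in a ΔU3 3' LTR, which disables LTR promoter activity after integration, and an SV40 polyadenylation signal lies downstream. No cPPT or WPRE is annotated.

Within the provirus, the CMV enhancer/promoter drives the SLC5A1 coding sequence. Short annotated fragments matching 3xFLAG and a composite TEV/His-type tag, plus a V5 tag, lie upstream of the coding sequence, and a second V5 tag lies downstream. This suggests an epitope-tagged protein, although the record does not confirm which tags are in frame or intact.

A separate SV40 promoter/EM7 promoter unit expresses blasticidin S deaminase, which allows blasticidin selection of transduced mammalian cells. The stated purpose is expression of SGLT1 in mammalian cells, by transfection or by lentiviral transduction to generate stable lines. The cloning sites used for the insert are not recorded.
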