Features (pLannotate 1.2.2; 32 found; start..end, strand, type, name):
      1..304     +  enhancer       CMV enhancer: human cytomegalovirus immediate early enhancer
    305..508     +  promoter       CMV promoter: human cytomegalovirus (CMV) immediate early promoter
    600..624     +  CDS            3xFLAG (fragment): three tandem FLAG® epitope tags
    639..665     +  CDS            capTEV™ (fragment): composite tag for in vivo biotinylation, TEV protease cleavage, and 6xHis tagging
    666..707     +  CDS            V5 tag: epitope tag from simian virus 5
    720..2711    +  CDS            SLC5A1: SC5A1_HUMAN - Also known as NAGT, SGLT1. Experimental evidence at protein level: Swiss-Prot protein existence level 1. Actively transports glucose into cells by Na(+) cotransport with a Na(+) to glucose coupling ratio of 2:1. Efficient substrate transport in mammalian kidney is provided by the concerted action of a low affinity high capacity and a high affinity low capacity Na(+)/glucose cotransporter arranged in series along kidney proximal tubules. From Homo sapiens (Human).
   2740..2781    +  CDS            V5 tag: epitope tag from simian virus 5
   2823..3152    +  promoter       SV40 promoter: SV40 enhancer and early promoter
   3200..3247    +  promoter       EM7 promoter: synthetic bacterial promoter&nbsp
   3266..3664    +  CDS            BSD: blasticidin S deaminase; Aspergillus terreus BSD; confers resistance to blasticidin
   3681..3749    +  CDS            nef (fragment): NEF_HV1Z2 - Experimental evidence at protein level: Swiss-Prot protein existence level 1. Extracellular Nef protein targets CD4(+) T-lymphocytes for apoptosis by interacting with CXCR4 surface receptors. From Human immunodeficiency virus type 1 group M subtype D (isolate Z2/CDC-Z34) (HIV-1).
   3751..3984    +  LTR            3' LTR (ΔU3): self-inactivating 3' long terminal repeat (LTR) from HIV-1
   4056..4177    +  polyA_signal   SV40 poly(A) signal: SV40 polyadenylation signal
   4217..4352    +  rep_origin     SV40 ori: SV40 origin of replication
   4373..4391    -  promoter       T7 promoter: promoter for bacteriophage T7 RNA polymerase
   4399..4554    +  CDS            lacZα (fragment): LacZα fragment of β-galactosidase; lacZ fragment
   4559..4987    +  rep_origin     f1 ori (sequence partly withheld): f1 bacteriophage origin of replication; arrow indicates direction of (+) strand synthesis
   5040..5144    +  promoter       AmpR promoter: bla
   5145..6005    +  CDS            AmpR: β-lactamase; bla; confers resistance to ampicillin, carbenicillin, and related antibiotics
   6176..6764    +  rep_origin     ori: high-copy-number ColE1/pMB1/pBR322/pUC origin of replication
   6947..7039    +  CDS            lacI (fragment): lac repressor; lacI; The lac repressor binds to the lac operator to inhibit transcription in E. coli. This inhibition can be relieved by adding lactose or isopropyl-β-D-thiogalactopyranoside (IPTG).
   7052..7073    +  protein_bind   CAP binding site: CAP binding activates transcription in the presence of cAMP. E. coli catabolite activator protein
   7088..7118    +  promoter       lac promoter: promoter for the E. coli lac operon
   7126..7142    +  protein_bind   lac operator: The lac repressor binds to the lac operator to inhibit transcription in E. coli. This inhibition can be relieved by adding lactose or isopropyl-β-D-thiogalactopyranoside (IPTG). lac repressor encoded by lacI
   7187..7205    +  promoter       T3 promoter: promoter for bacteriophage T3 RNA polymerase
   7233..7459    +  promoter       RSV promoter: Rous sarcoma virus enhancer/promoter
   7460..7640    +  LTR            5' LTR (truncated): truncated 5' long terminal repeat (LTR) from HIV-1
   7687..7812    +  misc_feature   HIV-1 Ψ: packaging signal of human immunodeficiency virus type 1
   7796..8159    +  CDS            HIV-1 gag (fragment): gag protein from human immunodeficiency virus 1; gag
   8305..8538    +  misc_feature   RRE: The Rev response element (RRE) of HIV-1 allows for Rev-dependent mRNA export from the nucleus to the cytoplasm.
   8915..9015    +  CDS            Rev (fragment): human immunodeficiency virus 1 (HIV-1) Rev protein; rev; enhances nuclear export of unspliced and incompletely spliced viral mRNAs
   9016..9036    -  misc_feature   MCS (fragment): pBluescript multiple cloning site
>Addgene plasmid #194146 | pLenti6M SGLT1 | addgene full sequence | sequence record 380701 | Addgene NGS Result
CGTTACATAACTTACGGTAAATGGCCCGCCTGGCTGACCGCCCAACGACCCCCGCCCATTGACGTCAATA
ATGACGTATGTTCCCATAGTAACGCCAATAGGGACTTTCCATTGACGTCAATGGGTGGAGTATTTACGGT
AAACTGCCCACTTGGCAGTACATCAAGTGTATCATATGCCAAGTACGCCCCCTATTGACGTCAATGACGG
TAAATGGCCCGCCTGGCATTATGCCCAGTACATGACCTTATGGGACTTTCCTACTTGGCAGTACATCTAC
GTATTAGTCATCGCTATTACCATGGTGATGCGGTTTTGGCAGTACATCAATGGGCGTGGATAGCGGTTTG
ACTCACGGGGATTTCCAAGTCTCCACCCCATTGACGTCAATGGGAGTTTGTTTTGGCACCAAAATCAACG
GGACTTTCCAAAATGTCGTAACAACTCCGCCCCATTGACGCAAATGGGCGGTAGGCGTGTACGGTGGGAG
GTCTATATAAGCAGAGCTCGTTTAGTGAACCGTCAGATCGCCTGGAGACGCCATCCACGCTGTTTTGACC
TCCATAGAAGACACCGACTCTAGAGGATCCGCCACCATGGATTACAAGGATGACGACGATAAGAGCCCGG
GCGGATCGTTGGAGAATCTTTATTTTCAGGGTCAAGGTAAGCCTATCCCTAACCCTCTCCTCGGTCTCGA
TTCTACGTCTAGACTGCAGATGGACAGTAGCACCTGGAGCCCCAAGACCACCGCGGTCACCCGGCCTGTT
GAGACCCACGAGCTCATTCGCAATGCAGCCGATATCTCCATCATCGTTATCTACTTCGTGGTAGTGATGG
CCGTCGGACTGTGGGCTATGTTTTCCACCAATCGTGGGACTGTTGGAGGCTTCTTCCTGGCAGGCCGAAG
TATGGTGTGGTGGCCGATTGGAGCCTCCCTCTTTGCTAGTAACATTGGAAGTGGCCACTTTGTGGGGCTG
GCCGGGACTGGGGCAGCTTCAGGCATCGCCATTGGAGGCTTTGAATGGAATGCCCTGGTTTTGGTGGTTG
TGCTGGGCTGGCTGTTTGTCCCCATCTATATTAAGGCTGGGGTGGTGACAATGCCAGAGTACCTGAGGAA
GCGGTTTGGAGGCCAGCGGATCCAGGTCTACCTTTCCCTTCTGTCCCTGCTGCTCTACATTTTCACCAAG
ATCTCGGCAGACATCTTCTCGGGGGCCATATTCATCAATCTGGCCTTAGGCCTGAATCTGTATTTAGCCA
TCTTTCTCTTATTGGCAATCACTGCCCTTTACACAATTACAGGGGGCCTGGCGGCGGTGATTTACACGGA
CACCTTGCAGACGGTGATCATGCTGGTGGGGTCTTTAATCCTGACTGGGTTTGCTTTTCACGAAGTGGGA
GGCTATGACGCCTTCATGGAAAAGTACATGAAAGCCATTCCAACCATAGTGTCTGATGGCAACACCACCT
TTCAGGAAAAATGCTACACTCCAAGGGCCGACTCCTTCCACATCTTCCGAGATCCCCTCACGGGAGACCT
CCCATGGCCTGGGTTCATCTTTGGGATGTCCATCCTTACCTTGTGGTACTGGTGCACAGATCAGGTCATT
GTGCAGCGCTGCCTCTCAGCCAAGAATATGTCTCACGTGAAGGGTGGCTGCATCCTGTGTGGGTATCTAA
AGCTGATGCCCATGTTCATCATGGTGATGCCAGGAATGATCAGCCGCATTCTGTACACAGAAAAAATTGC
CTGTGTCGTCCCTTCAGAATGTGAGAAATATTGCGGTACCAAGGTTGGCTGTACCAACATCGCCTATCCA
ACCTTAGTGGTGGAGCTCATGCCCAATGGACTGCGAGGCCTGATGCTATCAGTCATGCTGGCCTCCCTCA
TGAGCTCCCTGACCTCCATCTTCAACAGCGCCAGCACCCTCTTCACCATGGACATCTACGCCAAGGTCCG
CAAGAGAGCATCTGAGAAAGAGCTCATGATTGCCGGAAGGTTGTTTATCCTGGTGCTGATTGGCATCAGC
ATCGCCTGGGTGCCCATTGTGCAGTCAGCACAAAGTGGGCAACTCTTCGATTACATCCAGTCCATCACCA
GTTACTTGGGACCACCCATTGCGGCTGTCTTCCTGCTTGCTATTTTCTGGAAGAGAGTCAATGAGCCAGG
AGCCTTTTGGGGACTGATCCTAGGACTTCTGATTGGGATTTCACGTATGATTACTGAGTTTGCTTATGGA
ACCGGGAGCTGCATGGAGCCCAGCAACTGTCCCACGATTATCTGTGGGGTGCACTACTTGTACTTTGCCA
TTATCCTCTTCGCCATTTCTTTCATCACCATCGTGGTCATCTCCCTCCTCACCAAACCCATTCCGGATGT
GCATCTCTACCGTCTGTGTTGGAGCCTGCGCAACAGCAAAGAGGAGCGTATTGACCTGGATGCGGAAGAG
GAGAACATCCAAGAAGGCCCTAAGGAGACCATTGAAATAGAAACACAAGTTCCTGAGAAGAAAAAAGGAA
TCTTCAGGAGAGCCTATGACCTATTTTGTGGGCTAGAGCAGCACGGTGCACCCAAGATGACTGAGGAAGA
GGAGAAAGCCATGAAGATGAAGATGACGGACACCTCTGAGAAGCCTTTGTGGAGGACAGTGTTGAACGTC
AATGGCATCATCCTGGTGACCGTGGCTGTCTTTTGCCATGCATATTTTGCCTGACTCGAGGGGGGGCCCG
CGGTTCGAAGGTAAGCCTATCCCTAACCCTCTCCTCGGTCTCGATTCTACGCGTACCGGTTAGTAATGAG
TTTGGAATTAATTCTGTGGAATGTGTGTCAGTTAGGGTGTGGAAAGTCCCCAGGCTCCCCAGCAGGCAGA
AGTATGCAAAGCATGCATCTCAATTAGTCAGCAACCAGGTGTGGAAAGTCCCCAGGCTCCCCAGCAGGCA
GAAGTATGCAAAGCATGCATCTCAATTAGTCAGCAACCATAGTCCCGCCCCTAACTCCGCCCATCCCGCC
CCTAACTCCGCCCAGTTCCGCCCATTCTCCGCCCCATGGCTGACTAATTTTTTTTATTTATGCAGAGGCC
GAGGCCGCCTCTGCCTCTGAGCTATTCCAGAAGTAGTGAGGAGGCTTTTTTGGAGGCCTAGGCTTTTGCA
AAAAGCTCCCGGGAGCTTGTATATCCATTTTCGGATCTGATCAGCACGTGTTGACAATTAATCATCGGCA
TAGTATATCGGCATAGTATAATACGACAAGGTGAGGAACTAAACCATGGCCAAGCCTTTGTCTCAAGAAG
AATCCACCCTCATTGAAAGAGCAACGGCTACAATCAACAGCATCCCCATCTCTGAAGACTACAGCGTCGC
CAGCGCAGCTCTCTCTAGCGACGGCCGCATCTTCACTGGTGTCAATGTATATCATTTTACTGGGGGACCT
TGTGCAGAACTCGTGGTGCTGGGCACTGCTGCTGCTGCGGCAGCTGGCAACCTGACTTGTATCGTCGCGA
TCGGAAATGAGAACAGGGGCATCTTGAGCCCCTGCGGACGGTGCCGACAGGTGCTTCTCGATCTGCATCC
TGGGATCAAAGCCATAGTGAAGGACAGTGATGGACAGCCGACGGCAGTTGGGATTCGTGAATTGCTGCCC
TCTGGTTATGTGTGGGAGGGCTAAGCACAATTCGAGCTCGGTACCTTTAAGACCAATGACTTACAAGGCA
GCTGTAGATCTTAGCCACTTTTTAAAAGAAAAGGGGGGACTGGAAGGGCTAATTCACTCCCAACGAAGAC
AAGATCTGCTTTTTGCTTGTACTGGGTCTCTCTGGTTAGACCAGATCTGAGCCTGGGAGCTCTCTGGCTA
ACTAGGGAACCCACTGCTTAAGCCTCAATAAAGCTTGCCTTGAGTGCTTCAAGTAGTGTGTGCCCGTCTG
TTGTGTGACTCTGGTAACTAGAGATCCCTCAGACCCTTTTAGTCAGTGTGGAAAATCTCTAGCAGTAGTA
GTTCATGTCATCTTATTATTCAGTATTTATAACTTGCAAAGAAATGAATATCAGAGAGTGAGAGGAACTT
GTTTATTGCAGCTTATAATGGTTACAAATAAAGCAATAGCATCACAAATTTCACAAATAAAGCATTTTTT
TCACTGCATTCTAGTTGTGGTTTGTCCAAACTCATCAATGTATCTTATCATGTCTGGCTCTAGCTATCCC
GCCCCTAACTCCGCCCATCCCGCCCCTAACTCCGCCCAGTTCCGCCCATTCTCCGCCCCATGGCTGACTA
ATTTTTTTTATTTATGCAGAGGCCGAGGCCGCCTCGGCCTCTGAGCTATTCCAGAAGTAGTGAGGAGGCT
TTTTTGGAGGCCTAGGGACGTACCCAATTCGCCCTATAGTGAGTCGTATTACGCGCGCTCACTGGCCGTC
GTTTTACAACGTCGTGACTGGGAAAACCCTGGCGTTACCCAACTTAATCGCCTTGCAGCACATCCCCCTT
TCGCCAGCTGGCGTAATAGCGAAGAGGCCCGCACCGATCGCCCTTCCCAACAGTTGCGCAGCCTGAATGG
CGAATGGG
[124 nt withheld, positions 4559-4682]
C
[91 nt withheld, positions 4684-4774]
A
[49 nt withheld, positions 4776-4824]
CCTTTGACGTTGGAGTCCACGTTCTTT
[37 nt withheld, positions 4852-4888]
ACCCTATCTCGGTCTATTCTTTTGATTTATAAGGGATTTTGCCGATTTCGGCCTATTGGTTAAAAAATGA
GCTGATTTAACAAAAATTTAACGCGAATTTTAACAAAATATTAACGCTTACAATTTAGGTGGCACTTTTC
GGGGAAATGTGCGCGGAACCCCTATTTGTTTATTTTTCTAAATACATTCAAATATGTATCCGCTCATGAG
ACAATAACCCTGATAAATGCTTCAATAATATTGAAAAAGGAAGAGTATGAGTATTCAACATTTCCGTGTC
GCCCTTATTCCCTTTTTTGCGGCATTTTGCCTTCCTGTTTTTGCTCACCCAGAAACGCTGGTGAAAGTAA
AAGATGCTGAAGATCAGTTGGGTGCACGAGTGGGTTACATCGAACTGGATCTCAACAGCGGTAAGATCCT
TGAGAGTTTTCGCCCCGAAGAACGTTTTCCAATGATGAGCACTTTTAAAGTTCTGCTATGTGGCGCGGTA
TTATCCCGTATTGACGCCGGGCAAGAGCAACTCGGTCGCCGCATACACTATTCTCAGAATGACTTGGTTG
AGTACTCACCAGTCACAGAAAAGCATCTTACGGATGGCATGACAGTAAGAGAATTATGCAGTGCTGCCAT
AACCATGAGTGATAACACTGCGGCCAACTTACTTCTGACAACGATCGGAGGACCGAAGGAGCTAACCGCT
TTTTTGCACAACATGGGGGATCATGTAACTCGCCTTGATCGTTGGGAACCGGAGCTGAATGAAGCCATAC
CAAACGACGAGCGTGACACCACGATGCCTGTAGCAATGGCAACAACGTTGCGCAAACTATTAACTGGCGA
ACTACTTACTCTAGCTTCCCGGCAACAATTAATAGACTGGATGGAGGCGGATAAAGTTGCAGGACCACTT
CTGCGCTCGGCCCTTCCGGCTGGCTGGTTTATTGCTGATAAATCTGGAGCCGGTGAGCGTGGGTCTCGCG
GTATCATTGCAGCACTGGGGCCAGATGGTAAGCCCTCCCGTATCGTAGTTATCTACACGACGGGGAGTCA
GGCAACTATGGATGAACGAAATAGACAGATCGCTGAGATAGGTGCCTCACTGATTAAGCATTGGTAACTG
TCAGACCAAGTTTACTCATATATACTTTAGATTGATTTAAAACTTCATTTTTAATTTAAAAGGATCTAGG
TGAAGATCCTTTTTGATAATCTCATGACCAAAATCCCTTAACGTGAGTTTTCGTTCCACTGAGCGTCAGA
CCCCGTAGAAAAGATCAAAGGATCTTCTTGAGATCCTTTTTTTCTGCGCGTAATCTGCTGCTTGCAAACA
AAAAAACCACCGCTACCAGCGGTGGTTTGTTTGCCGGATCAAGAGCTACCAACTCTTTTTCCGAAGGTAA
CTGGCTTCAGCAGAGCGCAGATACCAAATACTGTTCTTCTAGTGTAGCCGTAGTTAGGCCACCACTTCAA
GAACTCTGTAGCACCGCCTACATACCTCGCTCTGCTAATCCTGTTACCAGTGGCTGCTGCCAGTGGCGAT
AAGTCGTGTCTTACCGGGTTGGACTCAAGACGATAGTTACCGGATAAGGCGCAGCGGTCGGGCTGAACGG
GGGGTTCGTGCACACAGCCCAGCTTGGAGCGAACGACCTACACCGAACTGAGATACCTACAGCGTGAGCT
ATGAGAAAGCGCCACGCTTCCCGAAGGGAGAAAGGCGGACAGGTATCCGGTAAGCGGCAGGGTCGGAACA
GGAGAGCGCACGAGGGAGCTTCCAGGGGGAAACGCCTGGTATCTTTATAGTCCTGTCGGGTTTCGCCACC
TCTGACTTGAGCGTCGATTTTTGTGATGCTCGTCAGGGGGGCGGAGCCTATGGAAAAACGCCAGCAACGC
GGCCTTTTTACGGTTCCTGGCCTTTTGCTGGCCTTTTGCTCACATGTTCTTTCCTGCGTTATCCCCTGAT
TCTGTGGATAACCGTATTACCGCCTTTGAGTGAGCTGATACCGCTCGCCGCAGCCGAACGACCGAGCGCA
GCGAGTCAGTGAGCGAGGAAGCGGAAGAGCGCCCAATACGCAAACCGCCTCTCCCCGCGCGTTGGCCGAT
TCATTAATGCAGCTGGCACGACAGGTTTCCCGACTGGAAAGCGGGCAGTGAGCGCAACGCAATTAATGTG
AGTTAGCTCACTCATTAGGCACCCCAGGCTTTACACTTTATGCTTCCGGCTCGTATGTTGTGTGGAATTG
TGAGCGGATAACAATTTCACACAGGAAACAGCTATGACCATGATTACGCCAAGCGCGCAATTAACCCTCA
CTAAAGGGAACAAAAGCTGGAGCTGCAAGCTTAATGTAGTCTTATGCAATACTCTTGTAGTCTTGCAACA
TGGTAACGATGAGTTAGCAACATGCCTTACAAGGAGAGAAAAAGCACCGTGCATGCCGATTGGTGGAAGT
AAGGTGGTACGATCGTGCCTTATTAGGAAGGCAACAGACGGGTCTGACATGGATTGGACGAACCACTGAA
TTGCCGCATTGCAGAGATATTGTATTTAAGTGCCTAGCTCGATACATAAACGGGTCTCTCTGGTTAGACC
AGATCTGAGCCTGGGAGCTCTCTGGCTAACTAGGGAACCCACTGCTTAAGCCTCAATAAAGCTTGCCTTG
AGTGCTTCAAGTAGTGTGTGCCCGTCTGTTGTGTGACTCTGGTAACTAGAGATCCCTCAGACCCTTTTAG
TCAGTGTGGAAAATCTCTAGCAGTGGCGCCCGAACAGGGACTTGAAAGCGAAAGGGAAACCAGAGGAGCT
CTCTCGACGCAGGACTCGGCTTGCTGAAGCGCGCACGGCAAGAGGCGAGGGGCGGCGACTGGTGAGTACG
CCAAAAATTTTGACTAGCGGAGGCTAGAAGGAGAGAGATGGGTGCGAGAGCGTCAGTATTAAGCGGGGGA
GAATTAGATCGCGATGGGAAAAAATTCGGTTAAGGCCAGGGGGAAAGAAAAAATATAAATTAAAACATAT
AGTATGGGCAAGCAGGGAGCTAGAACGATTCGCAGTTAATCCTGGCCTGTTAGAAACATCAGAAGGCTGT
AGACAAATACTGGGACAGCTACAACCATCCCTTCAGACAGGATCAGAAGAACTTAGATCATTATATAATA
CAGTAGCAACCCTCTATTGTGTGCATCAAAGGATAGAGATAAAAGACACCAAGGAAGCTTTAGACAAGAT
AGAGGAAGAGCAAAACAAAAGTAAGACCACCGCACAGCAAGCGGCCGCTGATCTTCAGACCTGGAGGAGG
AGATATGAGGGACAATTGGAGAAGTGAATTATATAAATATAAAGTAGTAAAAATTGAACCATTAGGAGTA
GCACCCACCAAGGCAAAGAGAAGAGTGGTGCAGAGAGAAAAAAGAGCAGTGGGAATAGGAGCTTTGTTCC
TTGGGTTCTTGGGAGCAGCAGGAAGCACTATGGGCGCAGCGTCAATGACGCTGACGGTACAGGCCAGACA
ATTATTGTCTGGTATAGTGCAGCAGCAGAACAATTTGCTGAGGGCTATTGAGGCGCAACAGCATCTGTTG
CAACTCACAGTCTGGGGCATCAAGCAGCTCCAGGCAAGAATCCTGGCTGTGGAAAGATACCTAAAGGATC
AACAGCTCCTGGGGATTTGGGGTTGCTCTGGAAAACTCATTTGCACCACTGCTGTGCCTTGGAATGCTAG
TTGGAGTAATAAATCTCTGGAACAGATTTGGAATCACACGACCTGGATGGAGTGGGACAGAGAAATTAAC
AATTACACAAGCTTAATACACTCCTTAATTGAAGAATCGCAAAACCAGCAAGAAAAGAATGAACAAGAAT
TATTGGAATTAGATAAATGGGCAAGTTTGTGGAATTGGTTTAACATAACAAATTGGCTGTGGTATATAAA
ATTATTCATAATGATAGTAGGAGGCTTGGTAGGTTTAAGAATAGTTTTTGCTGTACTTTCTATAGTGAAT
AGAGTTAGGCAGGGATATTCACCATTATCGTTTCAGACCCACCTCCCAACCCCGAGGGGACCCGACAGGC
CCGAAGGAATAGAAGAAGAAGGTGGAGAGAGAGACAGAGACAGATCCATTCGATTAGTGAACGGATCTCG
ACGGTATCGATAAGCTTGGGAGTTCCG
